>Addgene plasmid #52346 | pCCL-ReDNAP (Y427A) | depositor full sequence | sequence record 82748 | pCCL-ReDNAP (Y427A) sequence 9069 bps
GAGCTCGTGTTGTTATCCGATACAACCGGATATTTTTCTTTTAATGAGTCTAAACCGTGATAGCTTCAGG
TTAATACAATCAAAAAAAGCTCAAATATTCTTTTAATGCCGCGTTCACAGATTCCAATTGAATACAACTA
GGTAGTTCATTATATGAAGCCTTTGCTACTATTTTTCACTATAGTCTGCCTTCACCTTAATGCAGACATC
CACATATTTTAATCACTTTAAAATAAAAAGGAAGATATATTAGAAGCTATGATCCAATCTGTAAGCCAGA
TTAAAATTCACGAACTCTTCTTTCATTTGAATTGAATGCTTTGAGTTGGGGTAGATTATCGCAAATTACT
CATCACATTTATTGACTACGAACTTGCTGATGTCCTTTTTTTATTTATATTTTTCTTCAGTGAAGCGATT
TTTTTTTTACACAGACCAAGACGGAAAAAAGTAGCTAAGGAAGAAAACAAAATCATGAAAAAAATGTGAA
GTGATCATGCACATCGCATCAACTTAAACATTGGCTTAGAGATATATAGAGTTAGAGTTTACGGCAACCT
TTAAGCACCAATACCTTTTGGCATAGTCTAAAGACCTGGTTCTTAATTTTAAACAAATTTAACTAAAGAT
TTCCCTATCAAAGAAGTAACGAGTTGACAGATTTTCTCAAAATAAATCGATACTGCATTTCTAGGCATAT
CCAGCGAGATCTATGGACTACAAAGACAAAGCATTAAACGACTTGAGAAACGTATACGCAGACTTCGACT
CCTTGCCATTGGACTTCAGACAAATCTTAATTAAGGATAGAGCTACATTGTTGCAAAAGGAAGACGTTGA
AAAGAAAATTTTGGAAAGACAAGAAGATGCCAAAAAGTACGCTGAATACTTGAAGCAATCAGAAATCCCA
GAAAGAATCTCCTTACCTAACATCAAGAGACATAAGGGTGTATCAATCTCCTTTGAAGAAACATCTGAAG
ATATGGTCTTGGAACCAAGACCTTTTATCTTCGACGGTTTGAACATCAGATGTTTCAGAAGAGAAACCAT
ATTCAGTTTGAAAAATAAGATTTTGAACATGGTTAAGGAATCTTCATCCTTTAAAAACGTTTCAAGACAA
AGTGTATCTTTTATGTACTTCAAAATTTTTAATAAGGGTAAAGTTATTGCAAGTACAAAGTCTGTTAACA
TCTATGAAGATAAGATCGACGAAAGATTGGAAGATTTGTGTAACAACTTCGATGACGTATTGAAAAAGAT
TATAGACGTCACCTATGGTTACGAATCCTTATTCGTTAGTGAAACTTACTCTTACGTAATATTCTATGCT
AAATCAATCTACTTTCCACAACCTAGATGCGTTAACAACTGGGGTAACAACATCCCAAACATCTTGACAT
TCGATTCCTTTAAGCTTTTCACCGCAAACAAAAACAACGTTAGTTGTATCAAGCAATGTTCAAGATTTTT
GTGGCAAAAAGATTTCAACACTTTAGAAGAAATGATAGAATACAAGAACGGTAATATTTGTATCGTCACA
CCACAATTGCATATCAACGATGTTAGAGACATCAAGTCATTCAACGATATCAGATTGTACTCAGAATCCC
CTATTAAAACATTTTCCGTTATTGATAACACTATCACATATTTGTTTTACTTCAAGGAACATTTGGGTGT
TATTTTTAACATCACTAAGTCAAGACATGATAGAAGAGTAACAAAATTTTCACCATTGTCCAAGTTCAGT
GACGTCAAAAATATCACTGTTTGTTTCGATATCGAAAGTTACTTCGACCCAGAAAAGGAATCTAACCAAG
TTAACATCCCTTTCATTTGTTGCGCTTCAATCATCTATAATAAGGTTATTGGTAACATCGTCGATTTTGA
AGGTAGAGACTGTGTCGCACAAATGATCGAATACGTTGTAGATATTTGCGGTGAATTGAACATAAGTTCT
GTTGAATTGATCGCCCATAACGGTGGTGGTGCTGATTTCCACTACATCTTGTCATCCATGTATAATCCAG
CTGCAATTAAAAACATATTGATCAGAAACAACTCTTTTATTTCTTTTAATTTCGCACATGATGGTGTCAA
GTTCTCTGTTAAGGACAGTTACTCATTTTTGTTGTGTAGTTTGGCCAACGCTTCTAAAGCATTTTTAAAC
GAAGAAACTTTTAAGAAAACTGATTTCCCTCATCACGACTTGAAAACTGCCGATGACTTATATAAGGTCT
ACAAGGAATGGAGTTCTGTTAACACAGAAATTAACCATGTCGTTGAAAAGGAAAAGTTGTTGATCACCTC
TGAACACATCGTTAACTTCACCAAGAACGATAAGAGTAAGACTTTGATCGAATGGTCTAAGGATTACTGT
AGAAACGACGTATTGGTCTTGTCTAAGGTTTGGTTGGAGTTTAAAAACGCTGTAGAAGATATTTTTAACT
GCGAATTGGTAGACCAAACCATGACTTTGGCTGGTTTGTCATACAAGTTGTTCCAAGCAAACATGCCATT
CGATGTCGAATTGAGACATCCTAATAAGGAAGACTACTTCAACATGAGAGAAGCATTGATTGGTGGTAGA
TGTATCTCTGTTAACGGTATCTACAAGGATGTTTTGTGCTTAGACGTAAAATCATTATATCCAGCTTCTA
TGGCTTTCTATGATCAACCTTACGGTTCTTTTAAGAGAGTTTCATCCAGACCAAAAGATGAATTGGGTAT
CTATTACGTTAGAGTAACCCCAAACAGAAACAACAAGTCAAACTTTTTCCCTATCAGATCCCATAATAAG
ATCACTTACAACAACTTCGAAGAATCAACTTATATTGCTTGGTACACAAACGTTGATATCGACATTGGTT
TGTCAGAAGGTCACAACATCGAATACATCCCTTTCGATTCCTATGGTAACATTGGTTACTCATGGTCCAA
AAAGGGTAAAATTTTTGAAAAGTACATCAAGGATGTTTTGTACAAATTGAAGATAAAATATGAAAAGCAA
AATAACAAGGTAAAAAGAAATGTCATCAAAATCATCATGAACTCATTGTGGGGTAAATTCGCCCAAAAGT
GGGTTAACTTCGAATACTTCATCAAGTCAGAAGATGACATTGATTTCGAATCCGAAGAAGCATATAAAAT
TTGGGATACAGACTTCATGTTGATCAAAAAGATTAAGGAATCTACCTACAGTTCTAAGCCAATACAAAAC
GGTGTTTTTACTTTAAGTTGGGCCAGATATCACATGAAGTCTATTTGGGATGCAGGTGCCAAAGAAGGTG
CTGAATGTATCTATTCAGATACAGACTCCATATTCGTTCATAAGGAACACTTCAAAAAGAATGCAAAGTT
TATGTTGAACGGTTTGAAAGTACCAATCATCGGTTCTGAAGTCGGTCAATTGGAATTAGAATGTGAATTT
GATAAATTGTTGTGCGCCGGTAAAAAGCAATACATGGGTTTCTACACTTACTTCCAAGATGGTAAACCTT
GCATCAAGGAAAAGAAAAGATTCAAAGGTATACCAAGTAACTACATCATACCTGAATTGTATGCTCACTT
GTTATCTGGTGCAGATAAGGAAGCCAAAATTCAATTTTTAAAATTCAGAAGAGAATGGGGTTCCGTCAAG
GGTTACATAGAAAATAAGACTGTCAAAGCCACCTAACTCGAGGCGAATTTCTTATGATTTATGATTTTTA
TTATTAAATAAGTTATAAAAAAAATAAGTGTATACAAATTTTAAAGTGACTCTTAGGTTTTAAAACGAAA
ATTCTTATTCTTGAGTAACTCTTTCCTGTAGGTCAGGTTGCTTTCTCAGGTATAGCATGAGGTCGCTCAC
TAGTCCATGGACGCGTGGTACCGGCCGCGTTGCTGGCGTTTTTCCATAGGCTCGGCCCCCCTGACGAGCA
TCACAAAAATCGACGCTCAAGTCAGAGGTGGCGAAACCCGACAGGACTATAAAGATACCAGGCGTTCCCC
CCTGGAAGCTCCCTCGTGCGCTCTCCTGTTCCGACCCTGCCGCTTACCGGATACCTGTCCGCCTTTCTCC
CTTCGGGAAGCGTGGCGCTTTCTCAATGCTCACGCTGTAGGTATCTCAGTTCGGTGTAGGTCGTTCGCTC
CAAGCTGGGCTGTGTGCACGAACCCCCCGTTCAGCCCGACCGCTGCGCCTTATCCGGTAACTATCGTCTT
GAGTCCAACCCGGTAAGACACGACTTATCGCCACTGGCAGCAGCCACTGGTAACAGGATTAGCAGAGCGA
GGTATGTAGGCGGTGCTACAGAGTTCTTGAAGTGGTGGCCTAACTACGGCTACACTAGAAGGACAGTATT
TGGTATCTGCGCTCTGCTGAAGCCAGTTACCTTCGGAAAAAGAGTTGGTAGCTCTTGATCCGGCAAACAA
ACCACCGCTGGTAGCGGTGGTTTTTTTGTTTGCAAGCAGCAGATTACGCGCAGAAAAAAAGGATCTCAAG
AAGATCCTTTGATCTTTTCTACGGGGTCTGACGCTCAGTGGAACGAAAACTCACGTTAAGGGATTTTGGT
CATGACTGATCCTTCAACTCAGCAAAAGTTCGATTTATTCAACAAAGCCACGTTGTGTCTCAAAATCTCT
GATGTTACATTGCACAAGATAAAAATATATCATCATGAACAATAAAACTGTCTGCTTACATAAACAGTAA
TACAAGGGGTGTTATGAGCCATATTCAACGGGAAACGTCTTGCTCCAGGCCGCGATTAAATTCCAACATG
GATGCTGATTTATATGGGTATAAATGGGCTCGCGATAATGTCGGGCAATCAGGTGCGACAATCTATCGAT
TGTATGGGAAGCCCGATGCGCCAGAGTTGTTTCTGAAACATGGCAAAGGTAGCGTTGCCAATGATGTTAC
AGATGAGATGGTCAGACTAAACTGGCTGACGGAATTTATGCCTCTTCCGACCATCAAGCATTTTATCCGT
ACTCCTGATGATGCATGGTTACTCACCACTGCGATCCCCGGGAAAACAGCATTCCAGGTATTAGAAGAAT
ATCCTGATTCAGGTGAAAATATTGTTGATGCGCTGGCAGTGTTCCTGCGCCGGTTGCATTCGATTCCTGT
TTGTAATTGTCCTTTTAACAGCGATCGCGTATTTCGTCTCGCTCAGGCGCAATCACGAATGAATAACGGT
TTGGTTGATGCGAGTGATTTTGATGACGAGCGTAATGGCTGGCCTGTTGAACAAGTCTGGAAAGAAATGC
ATAAGCTTTTGCCATTCTCACCGGATTCAGTCGTCACTCATGGTGATTTCTCACTTGATAACCTTATTTT
TGACGAGGGGAAATTAATAGGTTGTATTGATGTTGGACGAGTCGGAATCGCAGACCGATACCAGGATCTT
GCCATCCTATGGAACTGCCTCGGTGAGTTTTCTCCTTCATTACAGAAACGGCTTTTTCAAAAATATGGTA
TTGATAATCCTGATATGAATAAATTGCAGTTTCATTTGATGCTCGATGAGTTTTTCTAATCAGAATTGGT
TAATTGGTTGTAACACGGTCCTTTTCATCACGTGCTATAAAAATAATTATAATTTAAATTTTTTAATATA
AATATATAAATTAAAAATAGAAAGTAAAAAAAGAAATTAAAGAAAAAATAGTTTTTGTTTTCCGAAGATG
TAAAAGACTCTAGGGGGATCGCCAACAAATACTACCTTTTATCTTGCTCTTCCTGCTCTCAGGTATTAAT
GCCGAATTGTTTCATCTTGTCTGTGTAGAAGACCACACACGAAAATCCTGTGATTTTACATTTTACTTAT
CGTTAATCGAATGTATATCTATTTAATCTGCTTTTCTTGTCTAATAAATATATATGTAAAGTACGCTTTT
TGTTGAAATTTTTTAAACCTTTGTTTATTTTTTTTTCTTCATTCCGTAACTCTTCTACCTTCTTTATTTA
CTTTCTAAAATCCAAATACAAAACATAAAAATAAATAAACACAGAGTAAATTCCCAAATTATTCCATCAT
TAAAAGATACGAGGCGCGTGTAAGTTACAGGCAAGCGATCCGTCCTAAGAAACCATTATTATCATGACAT
TAACCTATAAAAATAGGCGTATCACGAGGCCCTTTCGTCTCGCGCGTTTCGGTGATGACGGTGAAAACCT
CTGACACATGCAGCTCCCGGAGACGGTCACAGCTTGTCTGTAAGCGGATGCCGGGAGCAGACAAGCCCGT
CAGGGCGCGTCAGCGGGTGTTGGCGGGTGTCGGGGCTGGCTTAACTATGCGGCATCAGAGCAGATTGTAC
TGAGAGTGCACCACGCTTTTCAATTCAATTCATCATTTTTTTTTTATTCTTTTTTTTGATTTCGGTTTCC
TTGAAATTTTTTTGATTCGGTAATCTCCGAACAGAAGGAAGAACGAAGGAAGGAGCACAGACTTAGATTG
GTATATATACGCATATGTAGTGTTGAAGAAACATGAAATTGCCCAGTATTCTTAACCCAACTGCACAGAA
CAAAAACGTGCAGGAAACGAAGATAAATCATGGTTTTGCCGATTCTACCGTTAATTGATGATCTGGCCTC
ATGGAATAGTAAGAAGGAATACGTTTCACTTGTTGGTCAGGTACTTTTGGATGGGTCGAGCCTGAGTAAT
GAAGAGATTCTCCAGTTCTCCAAAGAGGAAGAAGTTCCATTGGTGGCTTTGTCCTTGCCAAGTGGTAAAT
TCAGCGATGATGAAATCATTGCCTTCTTGAACAACGGAGTTTCTTCTCTGTTCATTGCTAGCCAAGATGC
TAAAACAGCCGAACACTTGGTTGAACAATTGAATGTACCAAAGGAGCGTGTTGTTGTGGAAGAGAACGGT
GTTTTCTCCAATCAATTCATGGTAAAACAAAAATTCTCGCAAGATAAAATTGTGTCCATAAAGAAATTAA
GCAAGGATATGTTGACCAAAGAAGTGCTTGGTGAAGTACGTACAGACCGTCCTGACGGTTTATATACCAC
CCTAGTTGTCGACCAATATGAGCGTTGTCTAGGGTTGGTGTATTCTTCGAAGAAATCTATAGCAAAGGCC
ATCGATTTGGGTCGTGGCGTTTATTATTCTCGTTCTAGGAATGAAATCTGGATCAAGGGTGAAACTTCTG
GCAATGGCCAAAAGCTTTTACAAATCTCTACTGACTGTGATTCGGATGCCTTAAAGTTTATCGTTGAACA
AGAAAACGTTGGATTTTGCCACTTGGAGACCATGTCTTGCTTTGGTGAATTCAAGCATGGTTTGGTGGGG
CTAGAATCTTTACTAAAACAAAGGCTACAGGACGCTCCAGAGGAATCTTATACTAGAAGACTATTCAACG
ACTCTGCATTGTTAGATGCCAAGATCAAGGAAGAAGCTGAAGAACTGACTGAGGCAAAGGGTAAGAAGGA
GCTTTCTTGGGAGGCTGCCGATTTGTTCTACTTTGCACTGGCCAAATTAGTGGCCAACGATGTTTCATTG
AAGGACGTCGAGAATAATCTGAATATGAAGCATCTGAAGGTTACAAGACGGAAAGGTGATGCTAAGCCAA
AGTTTGTTGGACAACCAAAGGCTGAAGAAGAAAAACTGACCGGTCCAATTCACTTGGACGTGGTGAAGGC
TTCCGACAAAGTTGGTGTGCAGAAGGCTTTGAGCAGACCAATCCAAAAGACTTCTGAAATTATGCATTTA
GTCAATCCGATCATCGAAAATGTTAGAGACAAAGGTAACTCTGCCCTTTTGGAGTACACAGAAAAGTTTG
ATGGTGTAAAATTATCCAATCCTGTTCTTAATGCTCCATTCCCAGAAGAATACTTTGAAGGTTTAACCGA
GGAAATGAAGGAAGCTTTGGACCTTTCAATTGAAAACGTCCGCAAATTCCATGCTGCTCAATTGCCAACA
GAGACTCTTGAAGTTGAAACCCAACCTGGTGTCTTGTGTTCCAGATTCCCTCGTCCTATTGAAAAAGTTG
GTTTGTATATCCCTGGTGGCACTGCCATTTTACCAAGTACTGCATTAATGCTTGGTGTTCCAGCACAAGT
TGCCCAATGTAAGGAGATTGTGTTTGCATCTCCACCAAGAAAATCTGATGGTAAAGTTTCACCCGAAGTT
GTTTATGTCGCAGAAAAAGTTGGCGCTTCCAAGATTGTTCTAGCTGGTGGTGCCCAAGCCGTTGCTGCTA
TGGCTTACGGGACAGAAACTATTCCTAAAGTGGATAAGATTTTGGGTCCAGGTAATCAATTTGTGACTGC
CGCCAAAATGTATGTTCAAAATGACACTCAAGCTCTATGTTCCATTGATATGCCAGCTGGCCCAAGTGAA
GTTTTGGTTATTGCCGATGAAGATGCCGATGTGGATTTTGTTGCAAGTGATTTGCTATCGCAAGCTGAAC
ACGGTATTGACTCCCAAGTTATCCTTGTTGGTGTTAACTTGAGCGAAAAGAAAATTCAAGAGATTCAAGA
TGCTGTCCACAATCAAGCTTTACAACTGCCACGTGTGGATATTGTTCGTAAATGTATTGCTCACAGTACG
ATCGTTCTTTGTGACGGTTACGAAGAAGCCCTTGAAATGTCCAACCAATATGCACCAGAACATTTGATTC
TACAAATCGCCAATGCTAACGATTATGTTAAATTGGTTGACAATGCAGGGTCCGTATTTGTGGGTGCTTA
CACTCCAGAATCGTGCGGTGACTATTCAAGTGGTACTAACCATACATTACCAACCTATGGTTACGCTAGG
CAGTACAGTGGTGCCAACACTGCAACCTTCCAAAAGTTTATCACTGCCCAAAACATTACCCCTGAAGGTT
TAGAAAACATCGGTAGAGCTGTTATGTGCGTTGCCAAGAAGGAGGGTCTAGACGGTCACAGAAACGCTGT
GAAAATCAGAATGAGTAAGCTTGGGTTGATCCCAAAGGATTTCCAGTAGAAAACTGTATTATAAGTAAAT
GCATGTATACTAAACTCACAAATTAGAGCTTCAATTTAATTATATCAGTTATTACCCTATGCGGTGTGAA
ATACCGCACAGATGCGTAAGGAGAAAATACCGCATCAGG
Features (pLannotate 1.2.2; 10 found; start..end, strand, type, name):
    713..3673    +  CDS            RF1: DPO1_KLULA - Protein inferred from homology: Swiss-Prot protein existence level 3. From Kluyveromyces lactis (strain ATCC 8585 / CBS 2359 / DSM 70799 / NBRC 1267 / NRRL Y-1140 / WM37) (Yeast) (Candida sphaerica).
   3683..3848    +  terminator     ADH1 terminator: S. cerevisiae ADH1; transcription terminator for the S. cerevisiae alcohol dehydrogenase 1 (ADH1) gene
   3891..4479    -  rep_origin     ori: high-copy-number ColE1/pMB1/pBR322/pUC origin of replication
   4704..5519    +  CDS            KanR: aminoglycoside phosphotransferase; aph(3')-Ia; confers resistance to kanamycin in bacteria or G418 (Geneticin®) in eukaryotes
   5557..6060    +  misc_feature   CEN/ARS: S. cerevisiae CEN6 centromere fused to an autonomously replicating sequence
   6129..6164    +  CDS            rop (fragment): Rop protein, which maintains plasmids at low copy number; rop
   6266..6313    +  misc_feature   bom (fragment): basis of mobility region from pBR322
   6324..6539    +  promoter       URA3 promoter: S. cerevisiae URA3
   6540..8936    +  CDS            HIS4: HIS2_YEAST - Experimental evidence at protein level: Swiss-Prot protein existence level 1. From Saccharomyces cerevisiae (strain ATCC 204508 / S288c) (Baker's yeast).
   9018..9069    +  misc_feature   bom (fragment): basis of mobility region from pBR322
