[The description below was written by a language model from this plasmid's Addgene catalogue record and pLannotate feature annotations shown in this document.]
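Description:
pCCL-ReDNAP (Y427A) is a 9,069 bp yeast/E. coli shuttle plasmid built on a CEN6-ARS4/ColE1 backbone. In bacteria it replicates from a high-copy ColE1/pUC-type origin and is selected with kanamycin through the aph(3')-Ia KanR gene. In Saccharomyces cerevisiae the CEN6 centromere fused to an autonomously replicating sequence allows stable, low-copy episomal maintenance. Yeast selection relies on a HIS4 auxotrophic marker, which the feature table places directly downstream of a URA3 promoter. Short rop and bom fragments are also annotated and appear to be leftovers from a pBR322-derived ancestor rather than functional parts.

The payload is an approximately 2.96 kb open reading frame called Recoded TP-DNAP1 (ReDNAP), cloned between BglII and XhoI sites. It is driven by the yeast REV1 promoter, which is named in the catalogue entry but not annotated in the feature table, and is followed by the ADH1 terminator. The catalogue lists the insert species as S. cerevisiae, but the annotation matches the coding sequence to DPO1 of Kluyveromyces lactis, a DNA polymerase. "Recoded" presumably refers to rewriting the gene for expression from a nuclear plasmid in S. cerevisiae, and the TP-DNAP name points to a terminal protein–DNA polymerase fusion of the kind that carries out protein-primed replication, though the record spells out neither point.

This version carries a Y427A substitution in the polymerase, whose functional consequence is not described. The associated publication concerns an orthogonal DNA replication system in yeast. This suggests the plasmid supplies a variant polymerase in trans, so that its effect on replication of a dedicated target plasmid can be examined separately from host genome replication.
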