Addgene plasmid #52346: pCCL-ReDNAP (Y427A)
Purpose: CEN6/ARS4 plasmid, REV1 promoter>Recoded TP-DNAP1 (Y427A)
Depositing lab: Chang Liu. Depositing organization: University of California, Irvine. Publication: An orthogonal DNA replication system in yeast. Ravikumar A, Arrieta A, Liu CC. Nat Chem Biol. 2014 Mar;10(3):175-7. doi: 10.1038/nchembio.1439. Epub 2014 Feb 2. PubMed 24487693.
Backbone
  Vector backbone: CEN6-ARS4/ColE1 Yeast/Bacteria Shuttle Vector
  Backbone size w/o insert (bp): 6105
  Total vector size (bp): 9069
  Vector type: Bacterial Expression, Yeast Expression
  Selectable markers: HIS4
Growth in bacteria
  Bacterial resistance: Kanamycin, 50 μg/mL
  Growth temperature: 37°C
  Growth strain: Top10
  Copy number: High Copy
Gene/Insert
  Gene/Insert name: Recoded TP-DNAP (alt name: ReDNAP)
  Species: S. cerevisiae (budding yeast)
  Insert size (bp): 2964
  Promoter: REV1
  Cloning method: Restriction Enzyme; 5′ cloning site BglII (not destroyed); 3′ cloning site XhoI (not destroyed)
  Sequencing primers: 5′ GTCTAAAGACCTGGTTCTTAAT
Terms and licenses: Academic/Nonprofit Terms; Industry Terms: Not Available to Industry
How to cite: pCCL-ReDNAP (Y427A) was a gift from Chang Liu (Addgene plasmid # 52346 ; http://n2t.net/addgene:52346 ; RRID:Addgene_52346)
