>Addgene plasmid #52346 | pCCL-ReDNAP (Y427A) | addgene partial sequence | sequence record 86019 | pRS-marker 5'-cggcatcagagcagattgta-3'
ATTCATCATTTTTTTTTTATTCTTTTTTTTGATTTCGGTTTCCTTGAAATTTTTTTGATTCGGTAATCTC
CGAACAGAAGGAAGAACGAAGGAAGGAGCACAGACTTAGATTGGTATATATACGCATATGTAGTGTTGAA
GAAACATGAAATTGCCCAGTATTCTTAACCCAACTGCACAGAACAAAAACGTGCAGGAAACGAAGATAAA
TCATGGTTTTGCCGATTCTACCGTTAATTGATGATCTGGCCTCATGGAATAGTAAGAAGGAATACGTTTC
ACTTGTTGGTCAGGTACTTTTGGATGGGTCGAGCCTGAGTAATGAAGAGATTCTCCAGTTCTCCAAAGAG
GAAGAAGTTCCATTGGTGGCTTTGTCCTTGCCAAGTGGTAAATTCAGCGATGATGAAATCATTGCCTTCT
TGAACAACGGAGTTTCTTCTCTGTTCATTGCTAGCCAAGATGCTAAAACAGCCGAACACTTGGTTGAACA
ATTGAATGTACCAAAGGAGCGTGTTGTTGTGGAAGAGAACGGTGTTTTCTCCAATCAATTCATGGTAAAA
CAAAAATTCTCGCAAGATAAAATTGTGTCCATAAAGAAATTAAGCAAGGATATGTTGACCAAAGAAGTGC
TTGGTGAAGTACGTACAGACCGTCCTGACGGTTTATATACCACCCTAGTTGTCGACCAATATGAGCGTTG
TCTAGGGTTGGTGTATTCTTCGAAGAAATCTATAGCAAAGGCCATCGATTTGGGTCGTGGCGTTTATTAT
TCTCGTTCTAGGAATGAAATCTGGATCAAGGGTGAAACTTCTGGCAATGGCCAAAAGCTTTTACAAATCT
CTACTGACTGTGATTCGGATGCCTTAAAGTTTATCGTTGAACAAGAAAACGTTGGATTTTGCCACTTGGA
GACCATGTCTTGCTTT
