>Addgene plasmid #52346 | pCCL-ReDNAP (Y427A) | addgene partial sequence | sequence record 86024 | REV1p-F 5'-gatttccctatcaaagaagtaacga-3'
AATCGATACTGCATTTCTAGGCATATCCAGCGAGATCTATGGACTACAAAGACAAAGCATTAAACGACTT
GAGAAACGTATACGCAGACTTCGACTCCTTGCCATTGGACTTCAGACAAATCTTAATTAAGGATAGAGCT
ACATTGTTGCAAAAGGAAGACGTTGAAAAGAAAATTTTGGAAAGACAAGAAGATGCCAAAAAGTACGCTG
AATACTTGAAGCAATCAGAAATCCCAGAAAGAATCTCCTTACCTAACATCAAGAGACATAAGGGTGTATC
AATCTCCTTTGAAGAAACATCTGAAGATATGGTCTTGGAACCAAGACCTTTTATCTTCGACGGTTTGAAC
ATCAGATGTTTCAGAAGAGAAACCATATTCAGTTTGAAAAATAAGATTTTGAACATGGTTAAGGAATCTT
CATCCTTTAAAAACGTTTCAAGACAAAGTGTATCTTTTATGTACTTCAAAATTTTTAATAAGGGTAAAGT
TATTGCAAGTACAAAGTCTGTTAACATCTATGAAGATAAGATCGACGAAAGATTGGAAGATTTGTGTAAC
AACTTCGATGACGTATTGAAAAAGATTATAGACGTCACCTATGGTTACGAATCCTTATTCGTTAGTGAAA
CTTACTCTTACGTAATATTCTATGCTAAATCAATCTACTTTCCACAACCTAGATGCGTTAACAACTGGGG
TAACAACATCCCAAACATCTTGACATTCGATTCCTTTAAGCTTTTCACCGCAAACAAAAACAACGTTAGT
TGTATCAAGCAATGTTCAAGATTTTTGTGGCAAAAAGATTTCAACACTTTAGAAGAAATGATAGAATACA
AGAACGGTAATATTTGTATCGTCACACCACAATTGCATATCAACGATGTTAGAGACATCAAGTCAT
